>Addgene plasmid #166929 | pD-01 | addgene full sequence | sequence record 333644 | Addgene NGS Result
ATTAACATGGTCATAGCTGTTTCCTTGCGTATTGGGCGCTCTCCGCTTCCTCGCTCACTGACTCGCTGCG
CTCGGTCGTTCGGGTAAAGCCTGGGGTGCCTAATGAGCAAAAGGCCAGCAAAAGGCCAGGAACCGTAAAA
AGGCCGCGTTGCTGGCGTTTTTCCATAGGCTCCGCCCCCCTGACGAGCATCACAAAAATCGACGCTCAAG
TCAGAGGTGGCGAAACCCGACAGGACTATAAAGATACCAGGCGTTTCCCCCTGGAAGCTCCCTCGTGCGC
TCTCCTGTTCCGACCCTGCCGCTTACCGGATACCTGTCCGCCTTTCTCCCTTCGGGAAGCGTGGCGCTTT
CTCATAGCTCACGCTGTAGGTATCTCAGTTCGGTGTAGGTCGTTCGCTCCAAGCTGGGCTGTGTGCACGA
ACCCCCCGTTCAGCCCGACCGCTGCGCCTTATCCGGTAACTATCGTCTTGAGTCCAACCCGGTAAGACAC
GACTTATCGCCACTGGCAGCAGCCACTGGTAACAGGATTAGCAGAGCGAGGTATGTAGGCGGTGCTACAG
AGTTCTTGAAGTGGTGGCCTAACTACGGCTACACTAGAAGAACAGTATTTGGTATCTGCGCTCTGCTGAA
GCCAGTTACCTTCGGAAAAAGAGTTGGTAGCTCTTGATCCGGCAAACAAACCACCGCTGGTAGCGGTGGT
TTTTTTGTTTGCAAGCAGCAGATTACGCGCAGAAAAAAAGGATCTCAAGAAGATCCTTTGATCTTTTCTA
CGGGGTCTGACGCTCAGTGGAACGAAAACTCACGTTAAGGGATTTTGGTCATGAGATTATCAAAAAGGAT
CTTCACCTAGATCCTTTTAAATTAAAAATGAAGTTTTAAATCAATCTAAAGTATATATGAGTAAACTTGG
TCTGACAGTTACCAATGCTTAATCAGTGAGGCACCTATCTCAGCGATCTGTCTATTTCGTTCATCCATAG
TTGCCTGACTCCCCGTCGTGTAGATAACTACGATACGGGAGGGCTTACCATCTGGCCCCAGTGCTGCAAT
GATACCGCGAGAACCACGCTCACCGGCTCCAGATTTATCAGCAATAAACCAGCCAGCCGGAAGGGCCGAG
CGCAGAAGTGGTCCTGCAACTTTATCCGCCTCCATCCAGTCTATTAATTGTTGCCGGGAAGCTAGAGTAA
GTAGTTCGCCAGTTAATAGTTTGCGCAACGTTGTTGCCATTGCTACAGGCATCGTGGTGTCACGCTCGTC
GTTTGGTATGGCTTCATTCAGCTCCGGTTCCCAACGATCAAGGCGAGTTACATGATCCCCCATGTTGTGC
AAAAAAGCGGTTAGCTCCTTCGGTCCTCCGATCGTTGTCAGAAGTAAGTTGGCCGCAGTGTTATCACTCA
TGGTTATGGCAGCACTGCATAATTCTCTTACTGTCATGCCATCCGTAAGATGCTTTTCTGTGACTGGTGA
GTACTCAACCAAGTCATTCTGAGAATAGTGTATGCGGCGACCGAGTTGCTCTTGCCCGGCGTCAATACGG
GATAATACCGCGCCACATAGCAGAACTTTAAAAGTGCTCATCATTGGAAAACGTTCTTCGGGGCGAAAAC
TCTCAAGGATCTTACCGCTGTTGAGATCCAGTTCGATGTAACCCACTCGTGCACCCAACTGATCTTCAGC
ATCTTTTACTTTCACCAGCGTTTCTGGGTGAGCAAAAACAGGAAGGCAAAATGCCGCAAAAAAGGGAATA
AGGGCGACACGGAAATGTTGAATACTCATACTCTTCCTTTTTCAATATTATTGAAGCATTTATCAGGGTT
ATTGTCTCATGAGCGGATACATATTTGAATGTATTTAGAAAAATAAACAAATAGGGGTTCCGCGCACATT
TCCCCGAAAAGTGCCACCTAAATTGTAAGCGTTAATATTTTGTTAAAATTCGCGTTAAATTTTTGTTAAA
TCAGCTCATTTTTTAACCAATAGGCCGAAATCGGCAAAATCCCTTATAAATCAAAAGAATAGACCGAGAT
AGGGTTGAGTGGCCGCTACAGGGCGCTCCCATTCGCCATTCAGGCTGCGCAACTGTTGGGAAGGGCGTTT
CGGTGCGGGCCTCTTCGCTATTACGCCAGCTGGCGAAAGGGGGATGTGCTGCAAGGCGATTAAGTTGGGT
AACGCCAGGGTTTTCCCAGTCACGACGTTGTAAAACGACGGCCAGTGAGCGCGACGTAATACGACTCACT
ATAGGGCGAATTGGCGGAAGGCCGTCAAGGCCGCATGAAGGGCGCGCCAGGTCTCAGCTTATAAAACGAA
AGGCTCAGTCGAAAGACTGGGCCTTTCGTTTTATCTGTTGTTTGTCGGTGAACGCTCTCCTGAGTAGGAC
AAATCCGCCGGGAGCGGATTTGAACGTTGCGAAGCAACGGCCCGGAGGGTGGCGGGCAGGACGCCCGCCA
TAAACTGCCAGGCATCAAATTAAGCAGAAGGCCATCCTGACGGATGGCCTTTTGGCCCCCGACCCTTAGA
CTCTGTACTCAGGGACCAAAACGAAAAAAGGCCCCCCTTTCGGGAGGCCTCTTTTCTGGAATTTGGTACC
GAGCGCTTGAGACCTTTTAATTAACAACCTGGGCCTCATGGGCCTTCCGCTCACTGCCCGCTTTCCAGTC
GGGAAACCTGTCGTGCCAGCTGC
Features (pLannotate 1.2.2; 10 found; start..end, strand, type, name):
     42..82      -  rep_origin     RSF ori (fragment): Plasmids containing the RSF 1030 origin of replication can be propagated in E. coli cells that contain additional plasmids with compatible origins.
    160..748     -  rep_origin     ori: high-copy-number ColE1/pMB1/pBR322/pUC origin of replication
    919..1779    -  CDS            AmpR: β-lactamase; bla; confers resistance to ampicillin, carbenicillin, and related antibiotics
   1780..1884    -  promoter       AmpR promoter: bla
   1910..2041    -  rep_origin     M13 ori (fragment): M13 bacteriophage origin of replication; arrow indicates direction of (+) strand synthesis
   2062..2218    -  CDS            lacZα (fragment): LacZα fragment of β-galactosidase; lacZ fragment
   2227..2245    +  promoter       T7 promoter: promoter for bacteriophage T7 RNA polymerase
   2303..2384    +  terminator     rrnB T1 terminator: Escherichia coli rrnB; transcription terminator T1 from the E. coli rrnB gene
   2476..2503    +  terminator     rrnB T2 terminator: transcription terminator T2 from the E. coli rrnB gene
   2641..5       -  CDS            lacI (fragment) (across the origin): lac repressor; lacI; The lac repressor binds to the lac operator to inhibit transcription in E. coli. This inhibition can be relieved by adding lactose or isopropyl-β-D-thiogalactopyranoside (IPTG).
