[The description below was written by a language model from this plasmid's Addgene catalogue record and pLannotate feature annotations shown in this document.]
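Description:
pD-01 is a small, high-copy bacterial part plasmid built on the GeneArt pMA cloning backbone and classed as a bacterial expression and synthetic biology vector. It is propagated in E. coli through a ColE1/pUC-type origin of replication and selected with ampicillin via a β-lactamase (AmpR) gene driven by its native bla promoter. The annotation also picks up short backbone remnants with no evident functional role here: fragments of an M13 origin, lacZα, lacI and an RSF origin, plus a T7 promoter sequence sitting just upstream of the insert.

The payload is a synthetic double transcriptional terminator, designated block "D", that combines the E. coli rrnB terminator (TrrnB) with the synthetic terminator L3S2P21. The feature table identifies the rrnB T1 and T2 elements on the forward strand. L3S2P21 is not annotated, but it presumably lies in the unannotated stretch downstream of them, as the insert name implies. The cassette is flanked by BsaI sites, which are Type IIS restriction sites that cut outside their recognition sequence. This lets the part be released with defined overhangs and joined in a set order with other blocks in Golden Gate-style assembly. Stacking two strong terminators helps stop read-through from an upstream transcription unit. The plasmid therefore serves as the terminator module in a modular toolkit developed for building circuits with stringent, multi-level control of gene expression.

The catalogue lists a total size of 2,771 bp, whereas the sequenced record behind the feature table is 2,683 nt. The record does not explain this small discrepancy.
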