Addgene plasmid #166929: pD-01
Purpose: TrrnB and L3S2P21 terminator part (D)
Depositing lab: Thomas Gorochowski. Depositing organization: University of Bristol. Publication: Harnessing the central dogma for stringent multi-level control of gene expression. Greco FV, Pandi A, Erb TJ, Grierson CS, Gorochowski TE. Nat Commun. 2021 Mar 19;12(1):1738. doi: 10.1038/s41467-021-21995-7. PubMed 33741937.
Backbone
  Vector backbone: pMA
  Backbone manufacturer: GeneArt - Thermo Fisher
  Backbone size w/o insert (bp): 2456
  Total vector size (bp): 2771
  Vector type: Bacterial Expression, Synthetic Biology
Growth in bacteria
  Bacterial resistance: Ampicillin, 100 μg/mL
  Growth temperature: 37°C
  Growth strain: DH5alpha
  Copy number: High Copy
Gene/Insert
  Gene/Insert name: DOUBLE TERMINATOR ( TrrnB - L3S2P21) _BLOCK D - Flanked by BsaI sites
  Species: Synthetic
  Cloning method: Unknown
  Sequencing primers: 5′ TTGTAAAACGACGGCCAG; 3′ CATGGTCATAGCTGTTTCC
Terms and licenses: Academic/Nonprofit Terms; Industry Terms: Not Available to Industry
How to cite: pD-01 was a gift from Thomas Gorochowski (Addgene plasmid # 166929 ; http://n2t.net/addgene:166929 ; RRID:Addgene_166929)
