>Addgene plasmid #166929 | pD-01 | depositor partial sequence | sequence record 324745 | pD-01 sequence 315 bps
GGTCTCAGCTTATAAAACGAAAGGCTCAGTCGAAAGACTGGGCCTTTCGTTTTATCTGTTGTTTGTCGGT
GAACGCTCTCCTGAGTAGGACAAATCCGCCGGGAGCGGATTTGAACGTTGCGAAGCAACGGCCCGGAGGG
TGGCGGGCAGGACGCCCGCCATAAACTGCCAGGCATCAAATTAAGCAGAAGGCCATCCTGACGGATGGCC
TTTTGGCCCCCGACCCTTAGACTCTGTACTCAGGGACCAAAACGAAAAAAGGCCCCCCTTTCGGGAGGCC
TCTTTTCTGGAATTTGGTACCGAGCGCTTGAGACC
